>Addgene plasmid #134147 | pCB004 | addgene full sequence | sequence record 271339 | Addgene NGS Result
CTCAAGGCGCACTCCCGTTCTGGATAATGTTTTTTGCGCCGACATCATAACGGTTCTGGCAAATATTCTG
AAATGAGCTGTTGACAATTAATCATCGGCTCGTATAATGTGTGGAATTGTGAGCGGATAACAATTTCACA
CAGGAAACAGTATTCATGTCCCCTATACTAGGTTATTGGAAAATTAAGGGCCTTGTGCAACCCACTCGAC
TTCTTTTGGAATATCTTGAAGAAAAATATGAAGAGCATTTGTATGAGCGCGATGAAGGTGATAAATGGCG
AAACAAAAAGTTTGAATTGGGTTTGGAGTTTCCCAATCTTCCTTATTATATTGATGGTGATGTTAAATTA
ACACAGTCTATGGCCATCATACGTTATATAGCTGACAAGCACAACATGTTGGGTGGTTGTCCAAAAGAGC
GTGCAGAGATTTCAATGCTTGAAGGAGCGGTTTTGGATATTAGATACGGTGTTTCGAGAATTGCATATAG
TAAAGACTTTGAAACTCTCAAAGTTGATTTTCTTAGCAAGCTACCTGAAATGCTGAAAATGTTCGAAGAT
CGTTTATGTCATAAAACATATTTAAATGGTGATCATGTAACCCATCCTGACTTCATGTTGTATGACGCTC
TTGATGTTGTTTTATACATGGACCCAATGTGCCTGGATGCGTTCCCAAAATTAGTTTGTTTTAAAAAACG
TATTGAAGCTATCCCACAAATTGATAAGTACTTGAAATCCAGCAAGTATATAGCATGGCCTTTGCAGGGC
TGGCAAGCCACGTTTGGTGGTGGCGACCATCCTCCAAAATCGGATCTGGAAGTTCTGTTCCAGGGGCCCC
TGGGATCCATGGACCCTATCCGGAGCTTCTGCGGGAAGCTGCGGTCTCTGGCCAGCACGCTGGACTGCGA
GACGGCCCGGCTGCAGCGAGCGCTGGACGGAGAGGAAAGCGACTTTGAAGATTATCCAATGAGAATTTTA
TATGACCTTCATTCAGAAGTTCAGACTCTAAAGGATGATATTAATATTCTTCTTGATAAAGCAAGATTGG
AAAATCAAGAAGGCATTGATTTCATAAAGGCAACAAAAGTACTAATGGAAAAAAATTCAATGGATATTAT
GAAAATAAGAGAGTATTTCCAGAAGTATGGATATAGTCCACGTGTCAAGAAAAATTCAGTACACGAGCAA
GAAGCCATTAACTCTGACCCAGAGTTGTCTAATTGTGAAAATTTTCAGAAGACTGATGTGAAAGATGATC
TGTCTGATCCTCCTGTTGCAAGCAGTTGTATTTCTGAGAAGTCTCCACGTAGTCCACAACTTTCAGATTT
TGGACTTGAGCGGTACATCGTATCCCAAGTTCTACCAAACCCTCCACAGGCAGTGAACAACTATAAGGAA
GAGCCCGTAATTGTAACCCCACCTACCAAACAATCACTAGTAAAAGTACTAAAAACTCCAAAATGTGCAC
TAAAAATGGATGATTTTGAGTGTGTAACTCCTAAATTAGAACACTTTGGTATCTCTGAATATACTATGTG
TTTAAATGAAGATTACACAATGGGACTTAAAAATGCGAGGAATAATAAAAGTGAGGAGGCCATAGATACA
GAATCCAGGCTCAATGATAATGTTTTTGCCACTCCCAGCCCCATCATCCAGCAGTTGGAAAAAAGTGATG
CCGAATATACCAACTCTCCTTTGGTACCTACATTCTGTACTCCTGGTTTGAAAATTCCATCTACAAAGAA
CAGCATAGCTTTGGTATCCACAAATTACCCATTATCAAAAACAAATAGTTCATCAAATGATTTGGAAGTT
GAAGATCGTACTTCGTTGGTTTTAAATTCAGACACATGCTTTGAGAATTTAACAGATCCCTCTTCACCTA
CGATTTCTTCTTATGAGAATCTGCTCAGAACACCTACACCTCCAGAAGTAACTAAAATTCCAGAAGATAT
TCTCCAGCTTTTATCAAAATACAACTCAAACCTAGCTACTCCAATAGCAATTAAAGCAGTGCCACCCAGT
AAAAGGTTCCTTAAACATGGACAGAACATCCGAGATGTCAGCAACAAAGAAAACTGACTCGAGCGGCCGC
ATCGTGACTGACTGACGATCTGCCTCGCGCGTTTCGGTGATGACGGTGAAAACCTCTGACACATGCAGCT
CCCGGAGACGGTCACAGCTTGTCTGTAAGCGGATGCCGGGAGCAGACAAGCCCGTCAGGGCGCGTCAGCG
GGTGTTGGCGGGTGTCGGGGCGCAGCCATGACCCAGTCACGTAGCGATAGCGGAGTGTATAATTCTTGAA
GACGAAAGGGCCTCGTGATACGCCTATTTTTATAGGTTAATGTCATGATAATAATGGTTTCTTAGACGTC
AGGTGGCACTTTTCGGGGAAATGTGCGCGGAACCCCTATTTGTTTATTTTTCTAAATACATTCAAATATG
TATCCGCTCATGAGACAATAACCCTGATAAATGCTTCAATAATATTGAAAAAGGAAGAGTATGAGTATTC
AACATTTCCGTGTCGCCCTTATTCCCTTTTTTGCGGCATTTTGCCTTCCTGTTTTTGCTCACCCAGAAAC
GCTGGTGAAAGTAAAAGATGCTGAAGATCAGTTGGGTGCACGAGTGGGTTACATCGAACTGGATCTCAAC
AGCGGTAAGATCCTTGAGAGTTTTCGCCCCGAAGAACGTTTTCCAATGATGAGCACTTTTAAAGTTCTGC
TATGTGGCGCGGTATTATCCCGTGTTGACGCCGGGCAAGAGCAACTCGGTCGCCGCATACACTATTCTCA
GAATGACTTGGTTGAGTACTCACCAGTCACAGAAAAGCATCTTACGGATGGCATGACAGTAAGAGAATTA
TGCAGTGCTGCCATAACCATGAGTGATAACACTGCGGCCAACTTACTTCTGACAACGATCGGAGGACCGA
AGGAGCTAACCGCTTTTTTGCACAACATGGGGGATCATGTAACTCGCCTTGATCGTTGGGAACCGGAGCT
GAATGAAGCCATACCAAACGACGAGCGTGACACCACGATGCCTGCAGCAATGGCAACAACGTTGCGCAAA
CTATTAACTGGCGAACTACTTACTCTAGCTTCCCGGCAACAATTAATAGACTGGATGGAGGCGGATAAAG
TTGCAGGACCACTTCTGCGCTCGGCCCTTCCGGCTGGCTGGTTTATTGCTGATAAATCTGGAGCCGGTGA
GCGTGGGTCTCGCGGTATCATTGCAGCACTGGGGCCAGATGGTAAGCCCTCCCGTATCGTAGTTATCTAC
ACGACGGGGAGTCAGGCAACTATGGATGAACGAAATAGACAGATCGCTGAGATAGGTGCCTCACTGATTA
AGCATTGGTAACTGTCAGACCAAGTTTACTCATATATACTTTAGATTGATTTAAAACTTCATTTTTAATT
TAAAAGGATCTAGGTGAAGATCCTTTTTGATAATCTCATGACCAAAATCCCTTAACGTGAGTTTTCGTTC
CACTGAGCGTCAGACCCCGTAGAAAAGATCAAAGGATCTTCTTGAGATCCTTTTTTTCTGCGCGTAATCT
GCTGCTTGCAAACAAAAAAACCACCGCTACCAGCGGTGGTTTGTTTGCCGGATCAAGAGCTACCAACTCT
TTTTCCGAAGGTAACTGGCTTCAGCAGAGCGCAGATACCAAATACTGTCCTTCTAGTGTAGCCGTAGTTA
GGCCACCACTTCAAGAACTCTGTAGCACCGCCTACATACCTCGCTCTGCTAATCCTGTTACCAGTGGCTG
CTGCCAGTGGCGATAAGTCGTGTCTTACCGGGTTGGACTCAAGACGATAGTTACCGGATAAGGCGCAGCG
GTCGGGCTGAACGGGGGGTTCGTGCACACAGCCCAGCTTGGAGCGAACGACCTACACCGAACTGAGATAC
CTACAGCGTGAGCTATGAGAAAGCGCCACGCTTCCCGAAGGGAGAAAGGCGGACAGGTATCCGGTAAGCG
GCAGGGTCGGAACAGGAGAGCGCACGAGGGAGCTTCCAGGGGGAAACGCCTGGTATCTTTATAGTCCTGT
CGGGTTTCGCCACCTCTGACTTGAGCGTCGATTTTTGTGATGCTCGTCAGGGGGGCGGAGCCTATGGAAA
AACGCCAGCAACGCGGCCTTTTTACGGTTCCTGGCCTTTTGCTGGCCTTTTGCTCACATGTTCTTTCCTG
CGTTATCCCCTGATTCTGTGGATAACCGTATTACCGCCTTTGAGTGAGCTGATACCGCTCGCCGCAGCCG
AACGACCGAGCGCAGCGAGTCAGTGAGCGAGGAAGCGGAAGAGCGCCTGATGCGGTATTTTCTCCTTACG
CATCTGTGCGGTATTTCACACCGCATAAATTCCGACACCATCGAATGGCGCAAAACCTTTCGCGGTATGG
CATGATAGCGCCCGGAAGAGAGTCAATTCAGGGTGGTGAATGTGAAACCAGTAACGTTATACGATGTCGC
AGAGTATGCCGGTGTCTCTTATCAGACCGTTTCCCGCGTGGTGAACCAGGCCAGCCACGTTTCTGCGAAA
ACGCGGGAAAAAGTGGAAGCGGCGATGGCGGAGCTGAATTACATTCCCAACCGCGTGGCACAACAACTGG
CGGGCAAACAGTCGTTGCTGATTGGCGTTGCCACCTCCAGTCTGGCCCTGCACGCGCCGTCGCAAATTGT
CGCGGCGATTAAATCTCGCGCCGATCAACTGGGTGCCAGCGTGGTGGTGTCGATGGTAGAACGAAGCGGC
GTCGAAGCCTGTAAAGCGGCGGTGCACAATCTTCTCGCGCAACGCGTCAGTGGGCTGATCATTAACTATC
CGCTGGATGACCAGGATGCCATTGCTGTGGAAGCTGCCTGCACTAATGTTCCGGCGTTATTTCTTGATGT
CTCTGACCAGACACCCATCAACAGTATTATTTTCTCCCATGAAGACGGTACGCGACTGGGCGTGGAGCAT
CTGGTCGCATTGGGTCACCAGCAAATCGCGCTGTTAGCGGGCCCATTAAGTTCTGTCTCGGCGCGTCTGC
GTCTGGCTGGCTGGCATAAATATCTCACTCGCAATCAAATTCAGCCGATAGCGGAACGGGAAGGCGACTG
GAGTGCCATGTCCGGTTTTCAACAAACCATGCAAATGCTGAATGAGGGCATCGTTCCCACTGCGATGCTG
GTTGCCAACGATCAGATGGCGCTGGGCGCAATGCGCGCCATTACCGAGTCCGGGCTGCGCGTTGGTGCGG
ATATCTCGGTAGTGGGATACGACGATACCGAAGACAGCTCATGTTATATCCCGCCGTTAACCACCATCAA
ACAGGATTTTCGCCTGCTGGGGCAAACCAGCGTGGACCGCTTGCTGCAACTCTCTCAGGGCCAGGCGGTG
AAGGGCAATCAGCTGTTGCCCGTCTCACTGGTGAAAAGAAAAACCACGCTAGCGCCCAATACGCAAACCG
CCTCTCCCCGCGCGTTGGCCGATTCATTAATGCAGCTGGCACGACAGGTTTCCCGACTGGAAAGCGGGCA
GTGAGCGCAACGCAATTAATGTAAGTTAGCTCACTCATTAGGCACCCCAGGCTTTACACTTTATGCTTCC
GGCTCGTATGTTGTGTGGAATTGTGAGCGGATAACAATTTCACACAGGAAACAGCTATGACCATGATTAC
GGATTCACTGGCCGTCGTTTTACAACGTCGTGACTGGGAAAACCCTGGCGTTACCCAACTTAATCGCCTT
GCAGCACATCCCCCTTTCGCCAGCTGGCGTAATAGCGAAGAGGCCCGCACCGATCGCCCTTCCCAACAGT
TGCGCAGCCTGAATGGCGAATGGCGCTTTGCCTGGTTTCCGGCACCAGAAGCGGTGCCGGAAAGCTGGCT
GGAGTGCGATCTTCCTGAGGCCGATACTGTCGTCGTCCCCTCAAACTGGCAGATGCACGGTTACGATGCG
CCCATCTACACCAACGTGACCTATCCCATTACGGTCAATCCGCCGTTTGTTCCCACGGAGAATCCGACGG
GTTGTTACTCGCTCACATTTAATGTTGATGAAAGCTGGCTACAGGAAGGCCAGACGCGAATTATTTTTGA
TGGCGTTGGAATTAGCTTATCGACTGCACGGTGCACCAATGCTTCTGGCGTCAGGCAGCCATCGGAAGCT
GTGGTATGGCTGTGCAGGTCGTAAATCACTGCATAATTCGTGTCG
Features (pLannotate 1.2.2; 17 found; start..end, strand, type, name):
     81..109     +  promoter       tac promoter: strong E. coli promoter; hybrid between the trp and lac UV5 promoters
    117..133     +  protein_bind   lac operator: The lac repressor binds to the lac operator to inhibit transcription in E. coli. This inhibition can be relieved by adding lactose or isopropyl-β-D-thiogalactopyranoside (IPTG). lac repressor encoded by lacI
    156..809     +  CDS            GST26_SCHJA: Experimental evidence at protein level: Swiss-Prot protein existence level 1. GST isoenzymes appear to play a central role in the parasite detoxification system. Other functions are also suspected including a role in increasing the solubility of haematin in the parasite gut. From Schistosoma japonicum (Blood fluke).
    849..2084    +  CDS            SKA3: SKA3_HUMAN - Also known as C13orf3, RAMA1. Experimental evidence at protein level: Swiss-Prot protein existence level 1. Component of the SKA1 complex, a microtubule-binding subcomplex of the outer kinetochore that is essential for proper chromosome segregation (PubMed:19289083, PubMed:19360002, PubMed:23085020). The SKA1 complex is a direct component of the kinetochore-microtubule interface and directly associates with microtubules as oligomeric assemblies (PubMed:19289083, PubMed:19360002). The complex facilitates the processive movement of microspheres along a microtubule in a depolymerizat
   2120..2159    +  CDS            rop (fragment): Rop protein, which maintains plasmids at low copy number; rop
   2261..2301    +  misc_feature   bom (fragment): basis of mobility region from pBR322
   2406..2510    +  promoter       AmpR promoter: bla
   2511..3371    +  CDS            AmpR: β-lactamase; bla; confers resistance to ampicillin, carbenicillin, and related antibiotics
   3542..4130    +  rep_origin     ori: high-copy-number ColE1/pMB1/pBR322/pUC origin of replication
   4316..4367    -  misc_feature   bom (fragment): basis of mobility region from pBR322
   4374..4451    +  promoter       lacI promoter: lacI
   4452..5534    +  CDS            lacI: lac repressor; lacI; The lac repressor binds to the lac operator to inhibit transcription in E. coli. This inhibition can be relieved by adding lactose or isopropyl-β-D-thiogalactopyranoside (IPTG).
   5547..5568    +  protein_bind   CAP binding site: CAP binding activates transcription in the presence of cAMP. E. coli catabolite activator protein
   5583..5613    +  promoter       lac promoter: promoter for the E. coli lac operon
   5621..5637    +  protein_bind   lac operator: The lac repressor binds to the lac operator to inhibit transcription in E. coli. This inhibition can be relieved by adding lactose or isopropyl-β-D-thiogalactopyranoside (IPTG). lac repressor encoded by lacI
   5657..5830    +  CDS            lacZα: LacZα fragment of β-galactosidase; lacZ fragment
   6094..5       -  CDS            yciV (fragment) (across the origin): RNAAM_ECOLI - Also known as trpH From Escherichia coli (strain K12).
