[The description below was written by a language model from this plasmid's Addgene catalogue record and pLannotate feature annotations shown in this document.]
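Description:
pCB004 is a bacterial expression plasmid built on the pGEX-6P-1 backbone for producing human Ska3 (SKA3, also known as C13orf3 or RAMA1) as an N-terminal glutathione S-transferase fusion in E. coli. The sequenced plasmid is about 6.2 kb. It replicates from a ColE1/pMB1-type origin, is listed as high copy, and is selected with ampicillin through a β-lactamase gene driven by its own promoter. Short fragments annotated as rop, bom, lacZα and yciV are remnants of the backbone's pBR322/lac-derived lineage and are not functional parts of the expression cassette.

Expression is driven by the strong hybrid tac promoter, followed by a lac operator. The plasmid also carries lacI under its own promoter, so the repressor is supplied in cis, transcription is kept low until IPTG is added, and induction does not depend on the host strain's repressor level. Downstream of the operator lies the Schistosoma japonicum GST coding sequence, then a short linker region, then the roughly 1.2 kb SKA3 open reading frame. In pGEX-6P vectors this linker normally contains a PreScission protease site for removing the tag, although it is not annotated in the feature table. The insert was introduced by restriction cloning, but the sites used are not recorded.

The GST tag allows affinity purification of the fusion protein on glutathione resin. Ska3 is a subunit of the Ska1 complex, a microtubule-binding component of the outer kinetochore needed for proper chromosome segregation. The associated publication examines how this complex interacts with tubulin and tracks microtubule tips, so the plasmid is a likely source of recombinant Ska3 for biochemical and reconstitution studies of that kind.
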