Addgene plasmid #134147: pCB004
Purpose: Bacterial expression of human Ska3
Depositing lab: Iain Cheeseman. Depositing organization: Whitehead Institute for Biomedical Research. Publication: Microtubule Tip Tracking by the Spindle and Kinetochore Protein Ska1 Requires Diverse Tubulin-Interacting Surfaces. Monda JK, Whitney IP, Tarasovetc EV, Wilson-Kubalek E, Milligan RA, Grishchuk EL, Cheeseman IM. Curr Biol. 2017 Dec 4;27(23):3666-3675.e6. doi: 10.1016/j.cub.2017.10.018. Epub 2017 Nov 16. PubMed 29153323.
Backbone
  Vector backbone: pGEX-6P-1
  Vector type: Bacterial Expression
Growth in bacteria
  Bacterial resistance: Ampicillin, 100 μg/mL
  Growth temperature: 37°C
  Growth strain: DH5alpha
  Copy number: High Copy
Gene/Insert
  Gene/Insert name: human Ska3
  Species: H. sapiens (human)
  Entrez Gene: SKA3 (a.k.a. C13orf3, RAMA1)
  Tag / fusion protein: GST (N terminal on insert)
  Cloning method: Restriction Enzyme; 5′ cloning site unknown (unknown if destroyed); 3′ cloning site unknown (unknown if destroyed)
Terms and licenses: Academic/Nonprofit Terms; Industry Terms: Not Available to Industry
How to cite: pCB004 was a gift from Iain Cheeseman (Addgene plasmid # 134147 ; http://n2t.net/addgene:134147 ; RRID:Addgene_134147)
